Addgene plasmid #237917: TRBV6-5
Purpose: Encodes TRBV6-5 allele and TRAC to generate TCRs via cloning
Depositing lab: Michael Birnbaum. Depositing organization: Massachusetts Institute of Technology. Publication: Scalable TCR synthesis and screening enable antigen reactivity mapping in vitiligo. Gaglione SA, Mukkamala RS, Krishna C, Smith BE, Wadsworth MH 2nd, Jelinsky SA, Perez CR, Schmidt-Hong L, Katz EL, Gellatly KJ, Ali LR, Shen J, Holec PV, Zhao QH, Chan AO, Xu EJK, Kravarik KM, Guzova JA, Dobson CS, Singh H, Garber M, Dougan M, Dougan SK, Harris JE, Winkler A, Birnbaum ME. Immunity. 2026 Feb 10;59(2):477-493.e9. doi: 10.1016/j.immuni.2026.01.001. Epub 2026 Jan 28. PubMed 41610844.
Backbone
  Vector backbone: pGGA-select
  Backbone manufacturer: Addgene Plasmid #195714
  Backbone size w/o insert (bp): 2518
  Vector type: Synthetic Biology
Growth in bacteria
  Bacterial resistance: Chloramphenicol, 25 μg/mL
  Growth temperature: 37°C
  Growth strain: DH5alpha
  Copy number: High Copy
Gene/Insert
  Gene/Insert name: TRBV6-5-TRAC
  Species: H. sapiens (human)
  Insert size (bp): 399
  Mutation: None
  Entrez Gene: TRBV6-5 (a.k.a. TCRBV13S1, TCRBV6S5, TRBV65)
  Cloning method: Unknown
Terms and licenses: Academic/Nonprofit Terms; Industry Terms: Not Available to Industry
Depositor comments: Please visit https://doi.org/10.1101/2025.04.24.649726 for bioRxiv preprint.
How to cite: TRBV6-5 was a gift from Michael Birnbaum (Addgene plasmid # 237917 ; http://n2t.net/addgene:237917 ; RRID:Addgene_237917)
