[The description below was written by a language model from this plasmid's Addgene catalogue record and pLannotate feature annotations shown in this document.]
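Description:
TRBV6-5 is a small, high-copy bacterial part plasmid built on the pGGA-select backbone, classed as a synthetic-biology vector. It serves as a modular building block for assembling full T cell receptor genes rather than as an expression construct in its own right. The sequenced plasmid is about 2.9 kb. It replicates in E. coli from a ColE1/pUC-type origin and is selected with chloramphenicol through a cat gene driven by its native cat promoter. A residual fragment of the AmpR promoter is also annotated, but no ampicillin resistance gene is present.

The payload is a human insert named TRBV6-5-TRAC, which according to the record supplies a TRBV6-5 beta-chain variable gene allele together with TCR alpha constant (TRAC) sequence, with no mutations noted. The catalogue lists the insert as 399 bp. The automated annotation, however, marks a roughly 700 bp TCR alpha-chain fragment spanning the plasmid origin and does not separately call the TRBV6-5 segment. The feature table therefore captures the insert only partly, and the exact arrangement of the V and constant portions is not defined by the record. The insert region lies between an SP6 promoter and a T7 promoter that face inward toward it. These are standard backbone elements useful for sequencing or in vitro transcription. No mammalian promoter, tag or reporter is annotated.

The stated purpose is to generate TCRs by cloning. The plasmid appears to belong to a set of pre-made germline segment plasmids that are combined with other TCR pieces for scalable TCR synthesis and antigen-reactivity screening. The cloning method itself is recorded as unknown, although the backbone name suggests Golden Gate-style assembly.
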