Features (pLannotate 1.2.2; 7 found; start..end, strand, type, name):
    437..455     -  promoter       T7 promoter: promoter for bacteriophage T7 RNA polymerase
    465..522     +  promoter       AmpR promoter (fragment): bla
    569..1225    -  CDS            cat: CAT_ECOLX - Experimental evidence at protein level: Swiss-Prot protein existence level 1. This enzyme is an effector of chloramphenicol resistance in bacteria. From Escherichia coli. This protein is used as a marker in many commonly used cloning vectors, such as pACYC184.
   1226..1328    -  promoter       cat promoter: promoter of the E. coli cat gene encoding chloramphenicol acetyltransferase
   1429..2017    +  rep_origin     ori: high-copy-number ColE1/pMB1/pBR322/pUC origin of replication
   2447..2465    +  promoter       SP6 promoter: promoter for bacteriophage SP6 RNA polymerase
   2591..390     +  CDS            TRA (fragment) (across the origin): TRAR1_HUMAN - Experimental evidence at protein level: Swiss-Prot protein existence level 1. The alpha chain of TRAV27*01J42*01C*01/TRBV19*01J2S7*01C*02 alpha-beta T cell receptor (TR) clonotype that is specific for HLA- A*02:01-restricted M/matrix protein 1 immunodominant epitope GILGFVFTL of influenza A virus (IAV). Classified as a public TR clonotype, it is preferentially selected in effector memory CD8-positive T cells among multiple HLA-A*02:01 carriers and confers long-lived immunity against IAV infection. Can cross-recognize sporadically emerging IAV variants by molecular mimicry, induci
>Addgene plasmid #237917 | TRBV6-5 | addgene full sequence | sequence record 478895 | Addgene NGS Result
CTGAGAGACTCTAAATCCAGTGACAAGTCTGTCTGCCTATTCACCGATTTTGATTCTCAAACAAATGTGT
CACAAAGTAAGGATTCTGACGTCTATATCACAGACAAAACTGTGCTAGACATGAGGTCTATGGACTTCAA
GAGCAACAGTGCTGTGGCCTGGAGCAACAAATCTGACTTTGCATGTGCAAACGCCTTCAACAACAGCATT
ATTCCAGAAGATACCTTCTTCCCCAGCCCAGAAAGTTCCTGTGATGTCAAGCTGGTCGAGAAATCTTTTG
AAACAGATACGAACCTAAACTTTCAAAACCTGTCAGTGATTGGGTTCCGAATCCTCCTCCTGAAAGTGGC
CGGGTTTAATCTGCTCATGACGCTGCGGCTGTGGTCCAGCTGAGGAATTCATCAGAAGAGCCTCGAGGCG
GCCGCATGTGAGTCTCCCTATAGTGAGTCGTATTAATTTCGCGGGCGGAACCCCTATTTGTTTATTTTTC
TAAATACATTCAAATATGTATCCGCTCATGAGTAGCACCAGGCGTTTAAGGGCACCAATAACTGCCTTAA
AAAAATTACGCCCCGCCCTGCCACTCATCGCAGTACTGTTGTAATTCATTAAGCATTCTGCCGACATGGA
AGCCATCACAAACGGCATGATGAACCTGAATCGCCAGCGGCATCAGCACCTTGTCGCCTTGCGTATAATA
TTTGCCCATGGTGAAAACGGGGGCGAAGAAGTTGTCCATATTGGCCACGTTTAAATCAAAACTGGTGAAA
CTCACCCAGGGATTGGCTGAGACAAAAAACATATTCTCAATAAACCCTTTAGGGAAATAGGCCAGGTTTT
CACCGTAACACGCCACATCTTGCGAATATATGTGTAGAAACTGCCGGAAATCGTCGTGGTATTCACTCCA
GAGCGATGAAAACGTTTCAGTTTGCTCATGGAAAACGGTGTAACAAGGGTGAACACTATCCCATATCACC
AGCTCACCGTCTTTCATTGCCATACGAAATTCCGGATGAGCATTCATCAGGCGGGCAAGAATGTGAATAA
AGGCCGGATAAAACTTGTGCTTATTTTTCTTTACGGTCTTTAAAAAGGCCGTAATATCCAGCTGAACGGT
CTGGTTATAGGTACATTGAGCAACTGACTGAAATGCCTCAAAATGTTCTTTACGATGCCATTGGGATATA
TCAACGGTGGTATATCCAGTGATTTTTTTCTCCATTTTAGCTTCCTTAGCTCCTGAAAATCTCGATAACT
CAAAAAATACGCCCGGTAGTGATCTTATTTCATTATGGTGAAAGTTGGAACCTCTTACGTGCCGATCAAA
GTCTCATTTTCGCCAAAAGTTGTCATGACCAAAATCCCTTAACGTGAGTTTTCGTTCCACTGAGCGTCAG
ACCCCGTAGAAAAGATCAAAGGATCTTCTTGAGATCCTTTTTTTCTGCGCGTAATCTGCTGCTTGCAAAC
AAAAAAACCACCGCTACCAGCGGTGGTTTGTTTGCCGGATCAAGAGCTACCAACTCTTTTTCCGAAGGTA
ACTGGCTTCAGCAGAGCGCAGATACCAAATACTGTTCTTCTAGTGTAGCCGTAGTTAGGCCACCACTTCA
AGAACTCTGTAGCACCGCCTACATACCTCGCTCTGCTAATCCTGTTACCAGTGGCTGCTGCCAGTGGCGA
TAAGTCGTGTCTTACCGGGTTGGACTCAAGACGATAGTTACCGGATAAGGCGCAGCGGTCGGGCTGAACG
GGGGGTTCGTGCACACAGCCCAGCTTGGAGCGAACGACCTACACCGAACTGAGATACCTACAGCGTGAGC
TATGAGAAAGCGCCACGCTTCCCGAAGGGAGAAAGGCGGACAGGTATCCGGTAAGCGGCAGGGTCGGAAC
AGGAGAGCGCACGAGGGAGCTTCCAGGGGGAAACGCCTGGTATCTTTATAGTCCTGTCGGGTTTCGCCAC
CTCTGACTTGAGCGTCGATTTTTGTGATGCTCGTCAGGGGGGCGGAGCCTATGGAAAAACGCCAGCAATG
CGGCCTTTTTACGGTTCCTGGCCTTTTGCTGGCCTTTTGCTCACATGTTCTTTCCTGCGTTATCCCCTGA
TTCTGTGGATAACCGTATTACCGCCTTTGAGTGAGCTGATACCGCTCGCCGCAGCCGAACGACCGAGCGC
AGCGAGTCAGTGAGCGAGGAAGCCGAAAAATCAATAATCAGACAACAAGATGTGCGAACTCGATATTTTA
CACGACTCTCTTTACCAATTCTGCCCCGAATTACACTTAAAACGACTCAACAGCTTAACGTTGGCTTGCC
ACGCATTACTTGACTGTAAAACTCTCACTCTTACCGAACTTGGCCGTAACCTGCCAACCAAAGCGAGAAC
AAAACATAACATCAAACGAATCGACCGATTGTTAGGTAATCGTCACTTGCAGGAAGGTTTAAACGCATTT
AGGTGACACTATAGAAGTGTGTATCGCTCGAGGCTCTTCAGCATCTAGAGCCACCGGCATGAGCCACCAT
GAGCATCGGCCTCCTGTGCTGTGCAGCCTTGTCTCTCCTGTGGGCAGGTCCAGTGAATGCTGGTGTCACT
CAGACCCCAAAATTCCAGGTCTTGAAAACGGGACAGAGCATGACACTGCAGTGTGCCCAGGATATGAACC
ATGAATACATGTCCTGGTATCGACAAGACCCAGGCATGGGGCTGAGGCTGATTCATTACTCAGTTGGTGC
TGGTATCACTGACCAAGGAGAAGTCCCCAATGGCTACAATGTCTCCAGATCAACCACAGAGGATTTCCCG
CTCAGGCTGCTGTCGGCTGCTCCCTCCCAGACGTCGTAGTCTTCGTCACGAGACGTAATGGAGACCATGC
GATATCCGTAGGTCTCGAAACCGTCTCGGGGTGAAGACATCTACCAG
